Addgene plasmid #175006: pcDNA3-Akt-STOPS
Purpose: Akt Substrate-based Tandem Occupancy Peptide Sponge. Genetically encoded for perturbing cellular Akt kinase activity.
Depositing lab: Jin Zhang. Publication: Location-specific inhibition of Akt reveals regulation of mTORC1 activity in the nucleus. Zhou X, Zhong Y, Molinar-Inglis O, Kunkel MT, Chen M, Sun T, Zhang J, Shyy JY, Trejo J, Newton AC, Zhang J. Nat Commun. 2020 Nov 30;11(1):6088. doi: 10.1038/s41467-020-19937-w. PubMed 33257668.
Backbone
  Vector backbone: pcDNA3
  Backbone manufacturer: Invitrogen
  Backbone size w/o insert (bp): 5517
  Total vector size (bp): 6405
  Vector type: Mammalian Expression
  Selectable markers: Neomycin (select with G418)
Growth in bacteria
  Bacterial resistance: Ampicillin, 100 μg/mL
  Growth temperature: 37°C
  Growth strain: DH5alpha
  Copy number: High Copy
Gene/Insert
  Gene/Insert name: mCherry-Akt-STOPS
  Insert size (bp): 888
  Promoter: CMV
  Tag / fusion protein: 6xHIS - T7 tag (gene 10 leader) - Xpress (TM) tag (N terminal on backbone); mCherry (N terminal on insert)
  Cloning method: Restriction Enzyme; 5′ cloning site BamHI (not destroyed); 3′ cloning site EcoRI (not destroyed)
  Sequencing primers: 5′ CMV forward; 3′ BGH reverse
Terms and licenses: Academic/Nonprofit Terms; Industry Terms: Not Available to Industry
How to cite: pcDNA3-Akt-STOPS was a gift from Jin Zhang (Addgene plasmid # 175006 ; http://n2t.net/addgene:175006 ; RRID:Addgene_175006)
