[The description below was written by a language model from this plasmid's Addgene catalogue record and pLannotate feature annotations shown in this document.]
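Description:
pcDNA3-Akt-STOPS is a mammalian expression plasmid built on the Invitrogen pcDNA3 backbone, about 6.4 kb in total. It encodes a genetically encoded perturbator of Akt kinase activity. In bacteria it replicates from a high-copy ColE1/pUC-type origin and is selected with ampicillin through the β-lactamase gene. An f1 origin is also present. For mammalian cells, a separate cassette places the neomycin phosphotransferase gene under the SV40 early promoter with an SV40 polyadenylation signal, allowing G418 selection of stable transfectants.

The payload is driven by the CMV immediate-early enhancer and promoter and terminated by the bovine growth hormone poly(A) signal. The open reading frame begins with a backbone-derived N-terminal leader made up of a 6xHis tag, the T7 gene 10 leader tag and the Xpress epitope, which includes an enterokinase site. This leader is followed by the 888 bp insert, cloned between BamHI and EcoRI. The insert fuses mCherry to the Akt-STOPS module, a "Substrate-based Tandem Occupancy Peptide Sponge". The automated feature table annotates mCherry but not the short region downstream of it, where the sponge presumably lies, and the record does not give the composition of its peptide repeats. The name implies that tandem substrate-derived peptides occupy Akt and so compete with its endogenous substrates. The mCherry portion lets expressing cells be identified and the protein's localisation followed by red fluorescence. T7 and SP6 promoters flank the cloning region. Small annotated fragments, such as a truncated HIV LTR, capTEV (which overlaps the His tag), ble and lacI, appear to be partial sequence matches rather than functional parts. The construct is used to inhibit cellular Akt signalling, and the associated work concerns location-specific Akt inhibition and nuclear mTORC1 regulation.
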