Features (pLannotate 1.2.2; 24 found; start..end, strand, type, name):
    133..185     -  misc_feature   bom (fragment): basis of mobility region from pBR322
    340..719     +  enhancer       CMV enhancer: human cytomegalovirus immediate early enhancer
    720..923     +  promoter       CMV promoter: human cytomegalovirus (CMV) immediate early promoter
    919..952     +  LTR            5' LTR (truncated) (fragment): truncated 5' long terminal repeat (LTR) from HIV-1
    968..986     +  promoter       T7 promoter: promoter for bacteriophage T7 RNA polymerase
   1027..1047    +  CDS            capTEV™ (fragment): composite tag for in vivo biotinylation, TEV protease cleavage, and 6xHis tagging
   1048..1080    +  CDS            T7 tag (gene 10 leader): leader peptide from bacteriophage T7 gene 10 promotes efficient translation in E. coli
   1084..1107    +  CDS            Xpress™ tag: Xpress™ epitope tag, including an enterokinase recognition and cleavage site
   1114..1821    +  CDS            mCherry: mCherry is a basic (constitutively fluorescent) red fluorescent protein published in 2004, derived from Discosoma sp.. It is reported to be a very rapidly-maturing monomer with low acid sensitivity.
   2062..2080    -  promoter       SP6 promoter: promoter for bacteriophage SP6 RNA polymerase
   2106..2330    +  polyA_signal   bGH poly(A) signal: bovine growth hormone polyadenylation signal
   2334..2355    +  promoter       SV40 promoter (fragment): SV40 enhancer and early promoter
   2376..2804    +  rep_origin     f1 ori (sequence partly withheld): f1 bacteriophage origin of replication; arrow indicates direction of (+) strand synthesis
   2818..3147    +  promoter       SV40 promoter: SV40 enhancer and early promoter
   3214..4005    +  CDS            neo: KKA2_KLEPN - Also known as kan, nptII. Experimental evidence at protein level: Swiss-Prot protein existence level 1. Resistance to kanamycin, neomycin, paromomycin, ribostamycin, butirosin and gentamicin B. From Klebsiella pneumoniae.
   4029..4187    +  CDS            ble (fragment): BLE_KLEPN - Experimental evidence at protein level: Swiss-Prot protein existence level 1. Binding protein with a strong affinity to the bleomycin family of antibiotics. Binds to CL990; an antimitotic-antibiotic compound. From Klebsiella pneumoniae.
   4182..4303    +  polyA_signal   SV40 poly(A) signal: SV40 polyadenylation signal
   4376..4392    -  protein_bind   lac operator: The lac repressor binds to the lac operator to inhibit transcription in E. coli. This inhibition can be relieved by adding lactose or isopropyl-β-D-thiogalactopyranoside (IPTG). lac repressor encoded by lacI
   4400..4430    -  promoter       lac promoter: promoter for the E. coli lac operon
   4445..4466    -  protein_bind   CAP binding site: CAP binding activates transcription in the presence of cAMP. E. coli catabolite activator protein
   4479..4571    -  CDS            lacI (fragment): lac repressor; lacI; The lac repressor binds to the lac operator to inhibit transcription in E. coli. This inhibition can be relieved by adding lactose or isopropyl-β-D-thiogalactopyranoside (IPTG).
   4754..5342    -  rep_origin     ori: high-copy-number ColE1/pMB1/pBR322/pUC origin of replication
   5513..6373    -  CDS            AmpR: β-lactamase; bla; confers resistance to ampicillin, carbenicillin, and related antibiotics
   6374..74      -  promoter       AmpR promoter (across the origin): bla
>Addgene plasmid #175006 | pcDNA3-Akt-STOPS | addgene full sequence | sequence record 344970 | Addgene NGS Result
TATCAGGGTTATTGTCTCATGAGCGGATACATATTTGAATGTATTTAGAAAAATAAACAAATAGGGGTTC
CGCGCACATTTCCCCGAAAAGTGCCACCTGACGTCGACGGATCGGGAGATCTCCCGATCCCCTATGGTGC
ACTCTCAGTACAATCTGCTCTGATGCCGCATAGTTAAGCCAGTATCTGCTCCCTGCTTGTGTGTTGGAGG
TCGCTGAGTAGTGCGCGAGCAAAATTTAAGCTACAACAAGGCAAGGCTTGACCGACAATTGCATGAAGAA
TCTGCTTAGGGTTAGGCGTTTTGCGCTGCTTCGCGATGTACGGGCCAGATATACGCGTTGACATTGATTA
TTGACTAGTTATTAATAGTAATCAATTACGGGGTCATTAGTTCATAGCCCATATATGGAGTTCCGCGTTA
CATAACTTACGGTAAATGGCCCGCCTGGCTGACCGCCCAACGACCCCCGCCCATTGACGTCAATAATGAC
GTATGTTCCCATAGTAACGCCAATAGGGACTTTCCATTGACGTCAATGGGTGGAGTATTTACGGTAAACT
GCCCACTTGGCAGTACATCAAGTGTATCATATGCCAAGTACGCCCCCTATTGACGTCAATGACGGTAAAT
GGCCCGCCTGGCATTATGCCCAGTACATGACCTTATGGGACTTTCCTACTTGGCAGTACATCTACGTATT
AGTCATCGCTATTACCATGGTGATGCGGTTTTGGCAGTACATCAATGGGCGTGGATAGCGGTTTGACTCA
CGGGGATTTCCAAGTCTCCACCCCATTGACGTCAATGGGAGTTTGTTTTGGCACCAAAATCAACGGGACT
TTCCAAAATGTCGTAACAACTCCGCCCCATTGACGCAAATGGGCGGTAGGCGTGTACGGTGGGAGGTCTA
TATAAGCAGAGCTCTCTGGCTAACTAGAGAACCCACTGCTTACTGGCTTATCGAAATTAATACGACTCAC
TATAGGGAGACCCAAGCTTGCGGCCGCCACCATGGTGCGGGGTTCTCATCATCATCATCATCATGGTATG
GCTAGCATGACTGGTGGACAGCAAATGGGTCGGGATCTGTACGACGATGACGATAAGGATCCCATGGTGA
GCAAGGGCGAGGAGGATAACATGGCCATCATCAAGGAGTTCATGCGCTTCAAGGTGCACATGGAGGGCTC
CGTGAACGGCCACGAGTTCGAGATCGAGGGCGAGGGCGAGGGCCGCCCCTACGAGGGCACCCAGACCGCC
AAGCTGAAGGTGACCAAGGGTGGCCCCCTGCCCTTCGCCTGGGACATCCTGTCCCCTCAGTTCATGTACG
GCTCCAAGGCCTACGTGAAGCACCCCGCCGACATCCCCGACTACTTGAAGCTGTCCTTCCCCGAGGGCTT
CAAGTGGGAGCGCGTGATGAACTTCGAGGACGGCGGCGTGGTGACCGTGACCCAGGACTCCTCCCTGCAG
GACGGCGAGTTCATCTACAAGGTGAAGCTGCGCGGCACCAACTTCCCCTCCGACGGCCCCGTAATGCAGA
AGAAGACCATGGGCTGGGAGGCCTCCTCCGAGCGGATGTACCCCGAGGACGGCGCCCTGAAGGGCGAGAT
CAAGCAGAGGCTGAAGCTGAAGGACGGCGGCCACTACGACGCTGAGGTCAAGACCACCTACAAGGCCAAG
AAGCCCGTGCAGCTGCCCGGCGCCTACAACGTCAACATCAAGTTGGACATCACCTCCCACAACGAGGACT
ACACCATCGTGGAACAGTACGAACGCGCCGAGGGCCGCCACTCCACCGGCGGCATGGACGAGCTGTACAA
GCGCATGCATCCTCGTCCGCGCTCGTGCACCTGGCCGGACCCCAGGCCGGAGTTTGGAGTCGACCCTCGT
CCGCGCTCGTGCACCTGGCCGGACCCCAGGCCGGAGTTTGGAGGTACCGGCGGCAGCGAGCTCCCTCGTC
CGCGCTCGTGCACCTGGCCGGACCCCAGGCCGGAGTTTTAAGAATTCTGCAGATATCCATCACACTGGCG
GCCGCTCGAGCATGCATCTAGAGGGCCCTATTCTATAGTGTCACCTAAATGCTAGAGCTCGCTGATCAGC
CTCGACTGTGCCTTCTAGTTGCCAGCCATCTGTTGTTTGCCCCTCCCCCGTGCCTTCCTTGACCCTGGAA
GGTGCCACTCCCACTGTCCTTTCCTAATAAAATGAGGAAATTGCATCGCATTGTCTGAGTAGGTGTCATT
CTATTCTGGGGGGTGGGGTGGGGCAGGACAGCAAGGGGGAGGATTGGGAAGACAATAGCAGGCATGCTGG
GGATGCGGTGGGCTCTATGGCTTCTGAGGCGGAAAGAACCAGCTGGGGCTCTAGGGGGTATCCCC
[124 nt withheld, positions 2376-2499]
C
[91 nt withheld, positions 2501-2591]
A
[49 nt withheld, positions 2593-2641]
CCTTTGACGTTGGAGTCCACGTTCTTT
[37 nt withheld, positions 2669-2705]
ACCCTATCTCGGTCTATTCTTTTGATTTATAAGGGATTTTGCCGATTTCGGCCTATTGGTTAAAAAATGA
GCTGATTTAACAAAAATTTAACGCGAATTAATTCTGTGGAATGTGTGTCAGTTAGGGTGTGGAAAGTCCC
CAGGCTCCCCAGCAGGCAGAAGTATGCAAAGCATGCATCTCAATTAGTCAGCAACCAGGTGTGGAAAGTC
CCCAGGCTCCCCAGCAGGCAGAAGTATGCAAAGCATGCATCTCAATTAGTCAGCAACCATAGTCCCGCCC
CTAACTCCGCCCATCCCGCCCCTAACTCCGCCCAGTTCCGCCCATTCTCCGCCCCATGGCTGACTAATTT
TTTTTATTTATGCAGAGGCCGAGGCCGCCTCTGCCTCTGAGCTATTCCAGAAGTAGTGAGGAGGCTTTTT
TGGAGGCCTAGGCTTTTGCAAAAAGCTCCCGGGAGCTTGTATATCCATTTTCGGATCTGATCAAGAGACA
GGATGAGGATCGTTTCGCATGATTGAACAAGATGGATTGCACGCAGGTTCTCCGGCCGCTTGGGTGGAGA
GGCTATTCGGCTATGACTGGGCACAACAGACAATCGGCTGCTCTGATGCCGCCGTGTTCCGGCTGTCAGC
GCAGGGGCGCCCGGTTCTTTTTGTCAAGACCGACCTGTCCGGTGCCCTGAATGAACTGCAGGACGAGGCA
GCGCGGCTATCGTGGCTGGCCACGACGGGCGTTCCTTGCGCAGCTGTGCTCGACGTTGTCACTGAAGCGG
GAAGGGACTGGCTGCTATTGGGCGAAGTGCCGGGGCAGGATCTCCTGTCATCTCACCTTGCTCCTGCCGA
GAAAGTATCCATCATGGCTGATGCAATGCGGCGGCTGCATACGCTTGATCCGGCTACCTGCCCATTCGAC
CACCAAGCGAAACATCGCATCGAGCGAGCACGTACTCGGATGGAAGCCGGTCTTGTCGATCAGGATGATC
TGGACGAAGAGCATCAGGGGCTCGCGCCAGCCGAACTGTTCGCCAGGCTCAAGGCGCGCATGCCCGACGG
CGAGGATCTCGTCGTGACCCATGGCGATGCCTGCTTGCCGAATATCATGGTGGAAAATGGCCGCTTTTCT
GGATTCATCGACTGTGGCCGGCTGGGTGTGGCGGACCGCTATCAGGACATAGCGTTGGCTACCCGTGATA
TTGCTGAAGAGCTTGGCGGCGAATGGGCTGACCGCTTCCTCGTGCTTTACGGTATCGCCGCTCCCGATTC
GCAGCGCATCGCCTTCTATCGCCTTCTTGACGAGTTCTTCTGAGCGGGACTCTGGGGTTCGAAATGACCG
ACCAAGCGACGCCCAACCTGCCATCACGAGATTTCGATTCCACCGCCGCCTTCTATGAAAGGTTGGGCTT
CGGAATCGTTTTCCGGGACGCCGGCTGGATGATCCTCCAGCGCGGGGATCTCATGCTGGAGTTCTTCGCC
CACCCCAACTTGTTTATTGCAGCTTATAATGGTTACAAATAAAGCAATAGCATCACAAATTTCACAAATA
AAGCATTTTTTTCACTGCATTCTAGTTGTGGTTTGTCCAAACTCATCAATGTATCTTATCATGTCTGTAT
ACCGTCGACCTCTAGCTAGAGCTTGGCGTAATCATGGTCATAGCTGTTTCCTGTGTGAAATTGTTATCCG
CTCACAATTCCACACAACATACGAGCCGGAAGCATAAAGTGTAAAGCCTGGGGTGCCTAATGAGTGAGCT
AACTCACATTAATTGCGTTGCGCTCACTGCCCGCTTTCCAGTCGGGAAACCTGTCGTGCCAGCTGCATTA
ATGAATCGGCCAACGCGCGGGGAGAGGCGGTTTGCGTATTGGGCGCTCTTCCGCTTCCTCGCTCACTGAC
TCGCTGCGCTCGGTCGTTCGGCTGCGGCGAGCGGTATCAGCTCACTCAAAGGCGGTAATACGGTTATCCA
CAGAATCAGGGGATAACGCAGGAAAGAACATGTGAGCAAAAGGCCAGCAAAAGGCCAGGAACCGTAAAAA
GGCCGCGTTGCTGGCGTTTTTCCATAGGCTCCGCCCCCCTGACGAGCATCACAAAAATCGACGCTCAAGT
CAGAGGTGGCGAAACCCGACAGGACTATAAAGATACCAGGCGTTTCCCCCTGGAAGCTCCCTCGTGCGCT
CTCCTGTTCCGACCCTGCCGCTTACCGGATACCTGTCCGCCTTTCTCCCTTCGGGAAGCGTGGCGCTTTC
TCATAGCTCACGCTGTAGGTATCTCAGTTCGGTGTAGGTCGTTCGCTCCAAGCTGGGCTGTGTGCACGAA
CCCCCCGTTCAGCCCGACCGCTGCGCCTTATCCGGTAACTATCGTCTTGAGTCCAACCCGGTAAGACACG
ACTTATCGCCACTGGCAGCAGCCACTGGTAACAGGATTAGCAGAGCGAGGTATGTAGGCGGTGCTACAGA
GTTCTTGAAGTGGTGGCCTAACTACGGCTACACTAGAAGAACAGTATTTGGTATCTGCGCTCTGCTGAAG
CCAGTTACCTTCGGAAAAAGAGTTGGTAGCTCTTGATCCGGCAAACAAACCACCGCTGGTAGCGGTGGTT
TTTTTGTTTGCAAGCAGCAGATTACGCGCAGAAAAAAAGGATCTCAAGAAGATCCTTTGATCTTTTCTAC
GGGGTCTGACGCTCAGTGGAACGAAAACTCACGTTAAGGGATTTTGGTCATGAGATTATCAAAAAGGATC
TTCACCTAGATCCTTTTAAATTAAAAATGAAGTTTTAAATCAATCTAAAGTATATATGAGTAAACTTGGT
CTGACAGTTACCAATGCTTAATCAGTGAGGCACCTATCTCAGCGATCTGTCTATTTCGTTCATCCATAGT
TGCCTGACTCCCCGTCGTGTAGATAACTACGATACGGGAGGGCTTACCATCTGGCCCCAGTGCTGCAATG
ATACCGCGAGACCCACGCTCACCGGCTCCAGATTTATCAGCAATAAACCAGCCAGCCGGAAGGGCCGAGC
GCAGAAGTGGTCCTGCAACTTTATCCGCCTCCATCCAGTCTATTAATTGTTGCCGGGAAGCTAGAGTAAG
TAGTTCGCCAGTTAATAGTTTGCGCAACGTTGTTGCCATTGCTACAGGCATCGTGGTGTCACGCTCGTCG
TTTGGTATGGCTTCATTCAGCTCCGGTTCCCAACGATCAAGGCGAGTTACATGATCCCCCATGTTGTGCA
AAAAAGCGGTTAGCTCCTTCGGTCCTCCGATCGTTGTCAGAAGTAAGTTGGCCGCAGTGTTATCACTCAT
GGTTATGGCAGCACTGCATAATTCTCTTACTGTCATGCCATCCGTAAGATGCTTTTCTGTGACTGGTGAG
TACTCAACCAAGTCATTCTGAGAATAGTGTATGCGGCGACCGAGTTGCTCTTGCCCGGCGTCAATACGGG
ATAATACCGCGCCACATAGCAGAACTTTAAAAGTGCTCATCATTGGAAAACGTTCTTCGGGGCGAAAACT
CTCAAGGATCTTACCGCTGTTGAGATCCAGTTCGATGTAACCCACTCGTGCACCCAACTGATCTTCAGCA
TCTTTTACTTTCACCAGCGTTTCTGGGTGAGCAAAAACAGGAAGGCAAAATGCCGCAAAAAAGGGAATAA
GGGCGACACGGAAATGTTGAATACTCATACTCTTCCTTTTTCAATATTATTGAAGCATT
